>Addgene plasmid #241361 | pTol2_Ubi_N41_R307Q CNBD AcGFP | addgene full sequence | sequence record 485486 | Addgene NGS Result
GAAGATCCTTTGATCTTTTCTACGGGGTCTGACGCTCAGTGGAACGAAAACTCACGTTAAGGSATTTTGG
TCATGAGATTATCAAAAAGGATCTTCACCTAGATCCTTTTAAATTAAAAATGAAGTTTTAAATCAATCTA
AAGTATATATGAGTAAACTTGGTCTGACAGTTACCAATGCTTAATCAGTGAGGCACCTATCTCAGCGATC
TGTCTATTTCGTTCATCCATAGTTGCCTGACTCCCCGTCGTGTAGATAACTACGATACGGGAGGGCTTAC
CATCTGGCCCCAGTGCTGCAATGATACCGCGAGACCCACGCTCACCGGCTCCAGATTTATCAGCAATAAA
CCAGCCAGCCGGAAGGGCCGAGCGCAGAAGTGGTCCTGCAACTTTATCCGCCTCCATCCAGTCTATTAAT
TGTTGCCGGGAAGCTAGAGTAAGTAGTTCGCCAGTTAATAGTTTGCGCAACGTTGTTGCCATTGCTACAG
GCATCGTGGTGTCACGCTCGTCGTTTGGTATGGCTTCATTCAGCTCCGGTTCCCAACGATCAAGGCGAGT
TACATGATCCCCCATGTTGTGCAAAAAAGCGGTTAGCTCCTTCGGTCCTCCGATCGTTGTCAGAAGTAAG
TTGGCCGCAGTGTTATCACTCATGGTTATGGCAGCACTGCATAATTCTCTTACTGTCATGCCATCCGTAA
GATGCTTTTCTGTGACTGGTGAGTACTCAACCAAGTCATTCTGAGAATAGTGTATGCGGCGACCGAGTTG
CTCTTGCCCGGCGTCAATACGGGATAATACCGCGCCACATAGCAGAACTTTAAAAGTGCTCATCATTGGA
AAACGTTCTTCGGGGCGAAAACTCTCAAGGATCTTACCGCTGTTGAGATCCAGTTCGATGTAACCCACTC
GTGCACCCAACTGATCTTCAGCATCTTTTACTTTCACCAGCGTTTCTGGGTGAGCAAAAACAGGAAGGCA
AAATGCCGCAAAAAAGGGAATAAGGGCGACACGGAAATGTTGAATACTCATACTCTTCCTTTTTCAATAT
TATTGAAGCATTTATCAGGGTTATTGTCTCATGAGCGGATACATATTTGAATGTATTTAGAAAAATAAAC
AAATAGGGGTTCCGCGCACATTTCCCCGAAAAGTGCCACCTAAATTGTAAGCGTTAATATTTTGTTAAAA
TTCGCGTTAAATTTTTGTTAAATCAGCTCATTTTTTAACCAATAGGCCGAAATCGGCAAAATCCCTTATA
AATCAAAAGAATAGACCGAGATAGGGT
[37 nt withheld, positions 1288-1324]
AAAGAACGTGGACTCCAACGTCAAAGG
[49 nt withheld, positions 1352-1400]
T
[86 nt withheld, positions 1402-1487]
GCTGGCTAAGAACTCATCAGCCTCCCCGGTCCATCTACCCACGTACCAATGCACCAATTGGCCACAATGA
CGGCTACTACATGGTGCCATTCCTTCCTCTTTATAGGAATGGAGACTACCTCCTGTCCAACAATGCTCTT
GGATACGAGTACGCCTACCTGTTGGACCCAGGTCATTGCACAACACCAGAAATGCCCTCTGATCTGCAAA
AGACGTGAATATCTGTTCAGACACCCATATCCACTCTGTTCCACACAGGTCAGAGGTTTGTCCAGGAGTT
CTTGACAGAGGTGTAAAAAGTACTCAAAAATTTTACTCAAGTGAAAGTACAAGTACTTAGGGAAAATTTT
ACTCAATTAAAAGTAAAAGTATCTGGCTAGAATCTTACTTGAGTAAAAGTAAAAAAGTACTCCATTAAAA
TTGTACTTGAGTATTAAGGAAGTAAAAGTAAAAGCAAGAAAGAAAACTAGAGATTCTTGTTTAAGCTTTT
AATCTCAAAAAACATTAAATGAAATGCATACAAGGTTTTATCCTGCTTTAGAACTGTTTGTATTTAATTA
TCAAACTATAAGACAGACAATCTAATGCCAGTACACGCTACTCAAAGTTGTAAAACCTCAGATTTAACTT
CAGTAGAAGCTGATTCTCAAAATTGTTAGTGTCAAGCCTAGCTCTTTTGGGGCTGAAAAGCAATCCTGCA
GTGCTGAAAAGCCTCTCACAGGCAGCCGATGCGGGAAGAGGTGTATTAGTCTTGATAGAGAGGCTGCAAA
TAGCAGGAAACGTGAGCAGAGACTCCCTGGTGTCTGAAACACAGGCCAGATGGGCCCTCGAGCAGGAAAC
AGCTATGACCATGATTACGCCAAGCTATCAACTTTGTATAGAAAAGTTGCTGGATCCCATCGATTCGAAT
TCAAGGCCTCACCAGCAAAGTTCTAGAATTTGTCGAAACATTTATGTTATATATTTCCTGAAAAAAATTC
TGAGTAAGTTCTTAAGTGTTATTGCCAGCAACATAAACAACAGACGGCAAAATGAATAAATGATAACAAA
GCAGTAGGCTTAAATAAACCTAATTTTTATAGGCTGTTCTCTACAACCCTCAAACAGTGATTAGTTTTGT
ACTTATAAACTTGCCCTTTCATTCATATTTCAAGAAAATTGGTTCAGAAGATCTGGATATTCTAGCAGTT
GTTCAAGCTCATGGAGGGATCAGTGACCTGATTCCACAATGACTAGGCCTAATCCAGAAATTAGATGACT
GTCAACATAAAAAGGCACAGCACTCACTAGCTGCCCTATATATTTTATTATATTTTACATATATTATTTT
ATTTATTTAGCTCTGAGTGCTGTACTTTCTGGTTAAAGAAAACTGCTTACAACAGCTAACCTGTACTACC
TCAGGCTCAGGGAATTTGGAACAGGTTTGTCTGGTTTGTTTCTTTAACCATGCATGCTTGTTTTCAACTA
TGGCAACACAGTCACATGGGACATTACAGAAATGATTTGTCGATGACATGCGACTTTTCTTTAATAAAGC
GCAAAGATCCCAAAAAGCAAACTTTTAACAAAAATCATATAATTATATTTTCAATCCAGCTTTGTAGCAA
CTTTGTGCTGCTGTTCACTCAGCAACAGATAGTCAGTATAAGGTCAGTGTGTCTCAAAGCAGTGCCATCT
GTTTCACACATTGCGTTCTATATATAAGTGTGCTGGTTGACACGACACTGTATAAGGCCTAGGCTAAAAC
ACAAACAATGTAGAATGACACTGTGTTTTTTTTGTAAACAAATGTTGTTTTTGGTTAAACATCTTTGTGA
AAACATCCTCCTGTCATGTATTTGCTATATTCAAATGTTAAACCCGTGCAGAATAGAACATATACAAAAA
AAAACAACACAACACATTTTTAAACATTATTAAATATCAAGTATTGCTGGCAGTTCTGTTTCTGTTTTAC
AGTACCCTTTGCCACAGTTCTCCGCTTTTCCTGGTCCAGATTCCACAAGTCTGATTCACCAATAGCAAAG
CGAATAAACAACCAAAGCAGCCAATCACTGCTTGTAGACTGTCCTGCGAGACCGGCCCATTCCAGCACAT
TCTGGAAACTTCCTTTATATGATAATTATAAATACATTTAAATTATTGATACAAAACATGTAATTCCTAG
AACATAACCATAGCAATCATTAGTTTTCAGGGTAATTATGTATTTTTAGGATTTGACTGCGGAAAGATCT
GGTCATGTGACGTCTCATGAACGTCACGGCCCTGGGTTTCTATAAATACAGTAGGACTCTCGACCATCGG
CAGATTTTTCGAAGAAGAAGATCAGTTTCAGGAGCCGTACTGTTCCGTTTCAACGCAAATATTAACGGTA
AGAGCGAATTTCCTAGTTTGTTTTCATGCCATTCTTTAAAACCATAGCGTATTACTTTAATTATAGTAAA
CTTTCGCTTTCTTTATTACAAGAGACGTTTTGTGTTGATTCTCCGCGGACATTTTCGGTCAGACAATCAG
AAAATGACCGCGGAGGACCAGTAACTTGCATTACACGTAAGTTAAATCTTCGTGTATTAAAATGGTTAGG
TTGTTAACGTCAAATAGGTTACCGTGTTTGCGTGTGATCAGGTTGGTTTTGTTAGATTTTTGTCAGTATT
TTTAATTTATTTGTTTTAGTTTATTTATTTTTTTTGCTGAATCATAGTTTGTGAACAAAGAACCCGGATG
TTACATACAGTACAGCCGCCATGTTACAGAGAGTTATAACTTAATCATTTTAAAAATAATTTTGCCTTAC
TTTTAGTTTGTCATGTTGAGAAATGAGGAAATGTTAAAATGAGGAAATATCCAATTAATTTAATATATCA
AAATAATCCATGATTACAATGCACTGAACTGGAGAAAATTAAGATGTTTTCTAGTGTCATGAAACAAATG
TAAGAGATGTACATTGTAGATGTTTTATGTCAAGAATTGGCTAGTTGATGCAGCATACTGGCGATACTCA
GTTGTAATAACAGTAACGTTACATGTTAATAGACTACTGAGTATGCTGTTCTGTCTATGTATGCTCTGTA
AGCTACGAGAAGGACTTTTTTAAACAGTAAAGGGTGCAATATTTTTACAAATTGAATTAAATAAAGGCTG
TCTATTAAGTAATATGCTTGATATTTTTCTTACTTGATCGGAAATAAGAAAAAATATAAACGTTGTTGCT
CTAAAAATCCTAGTTCAGTTTAGCCAACCACAAATACCTTTTTGTTCCTCCAACAGTTTTTTTTTCTTCT
CTATAATATTTGGCAGTCTATAGTACTCCAAATGTTTCCCCACAGTCTAACTAATTGGTACAGCCAAAAT
CATGACACTTATTGCAATAATAATTTTGGTTCATTGGCATTGTTGATAGCCTGTGCCACTAATATGGTCG
ATTGATCATGCTTCAGGAAGAAAACTATATTGTTTGATGTAAGATTATTAAATCTTCACCTGCTTCCATT
ACAAACTATTCCCATCTTATTGAATTCTGGTATGTCTTAAAGGATTAGTTCACTTCCCAAATCAAAATTT
ACTTAGCCTTTTTTCATCCATGATCCCTTTTTTTCATCATTAATGAAGAAATTGTTTTTGAAAAAGTTTC
AAGATTTTTTTCTCTATATTGTGGAGCTTGTTAGTTTAAAATTCCAAAATGCAATATGTGGCTTCAAATG
GTTCTAAATGATCCCAGTCAAGGAATAACAGTCTTATCTAATGAAACCATTAGACCTTTAAAAATAAAAA
AAATAAAAGTATTTATTTTTAAATGACTGAGTGATTAAGTTGAATTTCAGCGTTTCCTTACTGTGTAGAA
GTCCTTCCTTACTGGCCCCACCCTTTGGTTCTCTGCCAATCTGCTACCTAATGTAATGTTGTGGAACATT
ATTATTCTTTATTTCTTAATTTTTTATTTTTTATTTTAAAACAATGTAAACTGCACAGATGTGCAGTTTG
TTTAAAATGGCCAATGCTTTGGAAATGCATGACATAATTAGATTTCATGATGCACAAAGCCAAATCTCAG
AGCTTGTGCAAAATGAGCTATCATTTCACTAGGTAAGACCCTAAATTTTCATATAGGATCATTTGGACAA
TTTTGCTGCAGGTAAAATGCATTCTATAGTCCACTGTCAGCCATTGTTTTGGATAGTATTTATTTTTCTC
TACAAGTATAGTCAATAGTTTTCTATTATTTTAAAGGTTTGTAACATTTAAGGGTGACCAAATGCAAAGT
AAAATTTCATTTTCGGGTGAACTATCTCGTTTAACATGGGAGAAGTGCAAAACATACATTATTGGCTAGA
ACATTGTAGTATTTTTTAAATGGAAATGTGTGATTGCTAATCTTACTTTGAATTTGTTTACAGTCGAGCC
TCTAGAACCGGTGGTACCGCAAGTTTGTACAAAAAAGCAGGCTCCGAATTCGCCCTTGGATCCGCCACCA
TGTTCTACCAGGAGGTGAGGAGGGGCGACTTCATGAGGAACTGGCAGCTGGTGGCCGCCGTGCCTCTGTT
CCAGAAGCTGGGCCCTGCCGTGCTGGTGGAGATCGTGAGGGCCCTGAGGGCCAGGACCGTGCCTGCCGGC
GCCGTGATCTGCAGGATCGGCGAGTCTGGCGACAGGATGTTCTTCGTGGTGGAGGGCAGCGTGAGCGTGG
CCACCCCTAACCCTGTGGAGCTGGGCCCTGGCGCCTTCTTCGGCGAGATGGCCCTGATCAGCGGCGAGCC
TCAGAGCGCCACCGTGAGCGCCGCCACCACCGTGAGCCTGCTGAGCCTGCACAGCGCCGACTTCCAGATG
CTGTGCAGCAGCAGCCCTGAGATCGCCGAGATCATCAGGAAGACCGCCCTGGAGAGGAGAGGCGCTGCCG
CTAACGCCGAATTCGTGAGCAAGGGCGCCGAGCTGTTCACCGGCATCGTGCCCATCCTGATCGAGCTGAA
TGGCGATGTGAATGGCCACAAGTTCAGCGTGAGCGGCGAGGGCGAGGGCGATGCCACCTACGGCAAGCTG
ACCCTGAAGTTCATCTGCACCACCGGCAAGCTGCCTGTGCCCTGGCCCACCCTGGTGACCACCCTGAGCT
ACGGCGTGCAGTGCTTCTCACGCTACCCCGATCACATGAAGCAGCACGACTTCTTCAAGAGCGCCATGCC
TGAGGGCTACATCCAGGAGCGCACCATCTTCTTCGAGGATGACGGCAACTACAAGTCGCGCGCCGAGGTG
AAGTTCGAGGGCGATACCCTGGTGAATCGCATCGAGCTGACCGGCACCGATTTCAAGGAGGATGGCAACA
TCCTGGGCAATAAGATGGAGTACAACTACAACGCCCACAATGTGTACATCATGACCGACAAGGCCAAGAA
TGGCATCAAGGTGAACTTCAAGATCCGCCACAACATCGAGGATGGCAGCGTGCAGCTGGCCGACCACTAC
CAGCAGAATACCCCCATCGGCGATGGCCCTGTGCTGCTGCCCGATAACCACTACCTGTCCACCCAGAGCG
CCCTGTCCAAGGACCCCAACGAGAAGCGCGATCACATGATCTACTTCGGCTTCGTGACCGCCGCCGCCAT
CACCCACGGCATGGATGAGCTGTACAAGTGACTCGAGCCTCTAGAACTATAGTGAGTCGTATTACGTAGA
TCCAGACATGATAAGATACATTGATGAGTTTGGACAAACCACAACTAGAATGCAGTGAAAAAAATGCTTT
ATTTGTGAAATTTGTGATGCTATTGCTTTATTTGGAACCATTATAAGCTGCAATAAACAAGTTAAGGGCG
AATTCGACCCAGCTTTCTTGTACAAAGTGGGGGATCCAGACATGATAAGATACATTGATGAGTTTGGACA
AACCACAACTAGAATGCAGTGAAAAAAATGCTTTATTTGTGAAATTTGTGATGCTATTGCTTTATTTGTA
ACCATTATAAGCTGCAATAAACAAGTTAACAACAACAATTGCATTCATTTTATGTTTCAGGTTCAGGGGG
AGGTGTGGGAGGTTTTTTCCAACTTTATTATACATAGTTGATAATTCACTGGCCGTCGTTTTACGGTACC
ATCGATGATGATCCAGACATGATAAGATACATTGATGAGTTTGGACAAACCACAACTAGAATGCAGTGAA
AAAAATGCTTTATTTGTGAAATTTGTGATGCTATTGCTTTATTTGTAACCATTATAAGCTGCAATAAACA
AGTTAACAACAACAATTGCATTCATTTTATGTTTCAGGTTCAGGGGGAGGTGTGGGAGGTTTTTTAAAGC
AAGTAAAACCTCTACAAATGTGGTATGGCTGATTATGATCCTCTAGATCAGATCTAAAGCTTAAATCAGT
TGTGTTAAATAAGAGACATTCAAAATAAATGTAAATGAGCTCTCCAAATCAGCAGACTTAACATTCTTTA
AAATGATTGATTCAATAGTGATAAAAATCAGGCATAGCCAGTTGTAACTTTAGATAAATTACAGAAAATG
TCAAATACAGAGAACCGATTCTTTTTTATGATACATCCAAGCACACATTTAACACAATCCAGGCAAACCC
CGAATTTCACAGTCACAAGCACTGTTTGTACAAGAGCTTTGCCTAAGGACACACAGTCTCTATAAGTCCA
GGTCGTTGGTTTCACTCTTATTTTAAACATGTGACATTTTTCCTGCCATCCTGTCTTAGGCTGCTGTTTG
CTTCATTCCATGTCACATTAAATTCCTCAGTAGCACCTTTTACACACACAGCCAATCTTTTCCAGAAAAT
TCAATTGCTTTGAAGAGATAATGTGTGAACAAATCCATTTAGAAAAGGAAAATTAAGAATTTGTAAAATC
ATCTGTAAATTGTTGGCATTCTTCTGTATATGAACATCACATCATTTACAGGTAAAGGTCTGGTCATTAA
TTATATGACAATTTACTGGTATTATTTTGTGAAAGGGGCTATTTTCAATGCGTTCATCCATCCTTTTCAT
CCCTCAAATCTCTCATTCACGTCCCCCTCCCCATCTGCACACTTTATCTCATTTTCCACCCTGCTGGAAT
CTGAGCACTTGTGCAGTTATCAGGGCTCCTGTATTTAGGAGGCTCTGGGTGTCCATGTAGGGGACGAACA
GAAACACTGCAGACCTTTATAGAAGAACAATTGATAAGAGTCCTCATACATAAAGACTCCATTAGTAAGC
CAGTGACCCAGGAGCCCAGACCAACAGCAAAGCAGACAGTGACCGGCTCCACCATGGTGAGCAAGGGCGA
GGAGGACAACATGGCCATCATCAAGGAGTTCATGCGCTTCAAGGTGCACATGGAGGGCTCCGTGAACGGC
CACGAGTTCGAGATCGAGGGCGAGGGCGAGGGCCGCCCCTACGAGGGCACCCAGACCGCCAAGCTGAAGG
TGACCAAGGGCGGCCCCCTGCCCTTCGCCTGGGACATCCTGTCCCCTCAGTTCATGTACGGCTCCAAGGC
CTACGTGAAGCACCCCGCCGACATCCCCGACTACTTGAAGCTGTCCTTCCCCGAGGGCTTCAAGTGGGAG
CGCGTGATGAACTTCGAGGACGGCGGCGTGGTGACCGTGACCCAGGACTCCTCCCTGCAGGACGGCGAGT
TCATCTACAAGGTGAAGCTGCGCGGCACCAACTTCCCCTCCGACGGCCCCGTAATGCAGAAGAAGACCAT
GGGCTGGGAGGCCTCCTCCGAGCGGATGTACCCCGAGGACGGCGCCCTGAAGGGCGAGATCAAGCAGAGG
CTGAAGCTGAAGGACGGCGGCCACTACGACGCCGAGGTCAAGACCACCTACAAGGCCAAGAAGCCCGTGC
AGCTGCCCGGCGCCTACAACGTCAACATCAAGCTGGACATCACCTCCCACAACGAGGACTACACCATCGT
GGAACAGTACGAGCGCGCCGAGGGCCGCCACTCCACCGGCGGCATGGACGAGCTGTACAAGCTGAGATCC
AGACATGATAAGATACATTGATGAGTTTGGACAAACCACAACTAGAATGCAGTGAAAAAAATGCTTTATT
TGTGAAATTTGTGATGCTATTGCTTTATTTGTAACCATTATAAGCTGCAATAAACAAGAGATCTGCGAAG
ATACGGCCACGGGTGCTCTTGATCCTGTGGCTGATTTTGGACTGTGCTGCTCGCAGCTGCTGATGAATCA
CATACTTCCTCCATTTTCTTCCACTGATTGACTGTTATAATTTCCCTAATTTCCAGGTCAAGGTGCTGTG
CATTGTGGTAATAGATGTGACATGACGTCACTTCCAAAGGACCAATGAACATGTCTGACCAATTTCATAT
AATGTGAAAACGATTTTCATAGGCAGAATAAATAACATTTAAATTAAACTGGGCATCAGCGCAATTCAAT
TGGTTTGGTAATAGCAAGGGAAAATAGAATGAAGTGATCTCCAAAAAATAAGTACTTTTTGACTGTAAAT
AAAATTGTAAGGAGTAAAAAGTACTTTTTTTTCTAAAAAAATGTAATTAAGTAAAAGTAAAAGTATTGAT
TTTTAATTGTACTCAAGTAAAGTAAAAATCCCCAAAAATAATACTTAAGTACAGTAATCAAGTAAAATTA
CTCAAGTACTTTACACCTCTGGTTCTTGACCCCCTACCTTCAGCAAGCCCAGCAGATCCACTAGTTCTAG
AGCGGCCGCCACCGCGGTGGAGCTCCAGCTTTTGTTCCCTTTAGTGAGGGTTAATTGCGCGCTTGGCGTA
ATCATGGTCATAGCTGTTTCCTGTGTGAAATTGTTATCCGCTCACAATTCCACACAACATACGAGCCGGA
AGCATAAAGTGTAAAGCCTGGGGTGCCTAATGAGTGAGCTAACTCACATTAATTGCGTTGCGCTCACTGC
CCGCTTTCCAGTCGGGAAACCTGTCGTGCCAGCTGCATTAATGAATCGGCCAACGCGCGGGGAGAGGCGG
TTTGCGTATTGGGCGCTCTTCCGCTTCCTCGCTCACTGACTCGCTGCGCTCGGTCGTTCGGCTGCGGCGA
GCGGTATCAGCTCACTCAAAGGCGGTAATACGGTTATCCACAGAATCAGGGGATAACGCAGGAAAGAACA
TGTGAGCAAAAGGCCAGCAAAAGGCCAGGAACCGTAAAAAGGCCGCGTTGCTGGCGTTTTTCCATAGGCT
CCGCCCCCCTGACGAGCATCACAAAAATCGACGCTCAAGTCAGAGGTGGCGAAACCCGACAGGACTATAA
AGATACCAGGCGTTTCCCCCTGGAAGCTCCCTCGTGCGCTCTCCTGTTCCGACCCTGCCGCTTACCGGAT
ACCTGTCCGCCTTTCTCCCTTCGGGAAGCGTGGCGCTTTCTCATAGCTCACGCTGTAGGTATCTCAGTTC
GGTGTAGGTCGTTCGCTCCAAGCTGGGCTGTGTGCACGAACCCCCCGTTCAGCCCGACCGCTGCGCCTTA
TCCGGTAACTATCGTCTTGAGTCCAACCCGGTAAGACACGACTTATCGCCACTGGCAGCAGCCACTGGTA
ACAGGATTAGCAGAGCGAGGTATGTAGGCGGTGCTACAGAGTTCTTGAAGTGGTGGCCTAACTACGGCTA
CACTAGAAGAACAGTATTTGGTATCTGCGCTCTGCTGAAGCCAGTTACCTTCGGAAAAAGAGTTGGTAGC
TCTTGATCCGGCAAACAAACCACCGCTGGTAGCGGTGGTTTTTTTGTTTGCAAGCAGCAGATTACGCGCA
GAAAAAAAGGATCTCAA
Features (pLannotate 1.2.2; 25 found; start..end, strand, type, name):
    171..1031    -  CDS            AmpR: β-lactamase; bla; confers resistance to ampicillin, carbenicillin, and related antibiotics
   1032..1136    -  promoter       AmpR promoter: bla
   1162..1487    -  rep_origin     M13 ori (fragment) (sequence partly withheld): M13 bacteriophage origin of replication; arrow indicates direction of (+) strand synthesis
   1490..1774    +  CDS            tyr (fragment): TYRO_ORYLA - Also known as tyro. Experimental evidence at transcript level: Swiss-Prot protein existence level 2. This is a copper-containing oxidase that functions in the formation of pigments such as melanins and other polyphenolic compounds. From Oryzias latipes (Japanese rice fish) (Japanese killifish).
   2356..2376    +  protein_bind   attB4: mutant version of attB; core recombination site for the Gateway® BP reaction BP Clonase™
   5427..5450    -  misc_feature   CEN4 (fragment): S. cerevisiae CEN4 centromere
   5917..5937    +  protein_bind   attB1: mutant version of attB; core recombination site for the Gateway® BP reaction BP Clonase™
   5961..6395    +  CDS            CNGK1_RHILO (fragment): Experimental evidence at protein level: Swiss-Prot protein existence level 1. Cyclic nucleotide-regulated potassium channel activated by cAMP. From Mesorhizobium japonicum (strain LMG 29417 / CECT 9101 / MAFF 303099) (Mesorhizobium loti (strain MAFF 303099)).
   6405..7115    +  CDS            aceGFP-h: aceGFP-h is a basic (constitutively fluorescent) long stokes shift fluorescent protein published in 2003, derived from Aequorea coerulescens.
   7134..7151    -  promoter       T7 promoter (fragment): promoter for bacteriophage T7 RNA polymerase
   7156..7290    -  polyA_signal   SV40 poly(A) signal: SV40 polyadenylation signal
   7307..7327    -  protein_bind   attB2: mutant version of attB; core recombination site for the Gateway® BP reaction BP Clonase™
   7330..7464    -  polyA_signal   SV40 poly(A) signal: SV40 polyadenylation signal
   7551..7571    +  CDS            lacZα (fragment): LacZα fragment of β-galactosidase; lacZ fragment
   7587..7721    -  polyA_signal   SV40 poly(A) signal: SV40 polyadenylation signal
   7744..7827    -  CDS            large T antigen (fragment): large T antigen from SV40 (simian virus 40)
   8751..9458    +  CDS            mCherry: mCherry is a basic (constitutively fluorescent) red fluorescent protein published in 2004, derived from Discosoma sp.. It is reported to be a very rapidly-maturing monomer with low acid sensitivity.
   9463..9595    -  polyA_signal   SV40 poly(A) signal: SV40 polyadenylation signal
  10152..10192   -  misc_feature   MCS (fragment): pBluescript multiple cloning site
  10205..10223   -  promoter       T3 promoter: promoter for bacteriophage T3 RNA polymerase
  10266..10288   -  protein_bind   lac operator (fragment): The lac repressor binds to the lac operator to inhibit transcription in E. coli. This inhibition can be relieved by adding lactose or isopropyl-β-D-thiogalactopyranoside (IPTG). lac repressor encoded by lacI
  10292..10322   -  promoter       lac promoter: promoter for the E. coli lac operon
  10337..10358   -  protein_bind   CAP binding site: CAP binding activates transcription in the presence of cAMP. E. coli catabolite activator protein
  10371..10463   -  CDS            lacI (fragment): lac repressor; lacI; The lac repressor binds to the lac operator to inhibit transcription in E. coli. This inhibition can be relieved by adding lactose or isopropyl-β-D-thiogalactopyranoside (IPTG).
  10646..11234   -  rep_origin     ori: high-copy-number ColE1/pMB1/pBR322/pUC origin of replication
