[The description below was written by a language model from this plasmid's Addgene catalogue record and pLannotate feature annotations shown in this document.]
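Description:
pTol2_Ubi_N41_R307Q CNBD AcGFP (also called pMPS55) is an 11.2 kb Tol2 transposon transgenesis plasmid for zebrafish, assembled by multisite Gateway recombination into the pTol2pA2 backbone. It is propagated in E. coli using a high-copy ColE1/pUC-type origin and ampicillin selection (AmpR with its bla promoter). The backbone also retains pBluescript-type remnants, including an M13/f1 origin fragment, lac promoter/operator elements and a T3 promoter. The Tol2 arms are not annotated as such. The short medaka tyrosinase fragment near the start of the insert region probably reflects flanking sequence carried over with the Tol2 element, which originates from that species.

The payload lies between Gateway scars. The roughly 3.5 kb interval between attB4 and attB1 has no meaningful annotation, but its position and the catalogue name indicate that it holds the ubiquitous "Ubi" promoter. After attB1 comes a cyclic nucleotide-binding domain (CNBD) matching the cAMP-regulated potassium channel of Mesorhizobium loti. It is fused at its C terminus to AcGFP (annotated as aceGFP-h) and followed by SV40 polyadenylation signals around attB2. The associated work describes a cAMP sensor based on ligand-dependent protein stabilization, so reporter abundance is expected to depend on cAMP binding. The R307Q substitution makes this version cAMP-insensitive, and it serves as the negative control for the functional sensor. The record does not explain the meaning of "N41".

The feature table also shows a separate mCherry coding sequence with its own SV40 poly(A) signal downstream of the sensor cassette. The catalogue entry does not mention it and no promoter is annotated for it. It may be a transgenesis marker or a normalization reporter, but the record does not say.
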