Addgene plasmid #241361: pTol2_Ubi_N41_R307Q CNBD AcGFP
Purpose: pMPS55; ubiquitously expresses cAMP sensor(cAMP-insensitive mutant control); zebrafish transgene
Depositing lab: William Talbot. Depositing organization: Stanford University. Publication: A cAMP Sensor Based on Ligand-Dependent Protein Stabilization. Sidoli M, Chen LC, Lu AJ, Wandless TJ, Talbot WS. ACS Chem Biol. 2022 Aug 19;17(8):2024-2030. doi: 10.1021/acschembio.2c00333. Epub 2022 Jul 15. PubMed 35839076.
Backbone
  Vector backbone: pTol2pA2
  Total vector size (bp): 11234
  Vector type: Tol2 zebrafish transgene expression; Gateway
Growth in bacteria
  Bacterial resistance: Ampicillin, 100 μg/mL
  Growth temperature: 37°C
  Growth strain: DH5alpha
  Copy number: Unknown
Gene/Insert
  Gene/Insert name: Ubi:CNBD_R307Q-AcGFP
  Tag / fusion protein: AcGFP (C terminal on insert)
Terms and licenses: Academic/Nonprofit Terms; Industry Terms: Not Available to Industry
How to cite: pTol2_Ubi_N41_R307Q CNBD AcGFP was a gift from William Talbot (Addgene plasmid # 241361 ; http://n2t.net/addgene:241361 ; RRID:Addgene_241361)
